Addgene plasmid #45522: pRK5-rat PKA-RIIbeta
Depositing lab: Haining Zhong. Depositing organization: Cold Spring Harbor Laboratory. Publication: Subcellular dynamics of type II PKA in neurons. Zhong H, Sia GM, Sato TR, Gray NW, Mao T, Khuchua Z, Huganir RL, Svoboda K. Neuron. 2009 May 14;62(3):363-74. doi: 10.1016/j.neuron.2009.03.013. PubMed 19447092.
Backbone
  Vector backbone: pRK5
  Backbone size w/o insert (bp): 4700
  Vector type: Mammalian Expression
Growth in bacteria
  Bacterial resistance: Ampicillin, 100 μg/mL
  Growth temperature: 37°C
  Growth strain: DH5alpha
  Copy number: High Copy
Gene/Insert
  Gene/Insert name: PKA regulatory subunit RII beta
  Species: R. norvegicus (rat)
Terms and licenses: Academic/Nonprofit Terms; Industry Terms: Not Available to Industry
How to cite: pRK5-rat PKA-RIIbeta was a gift from Haining Zhong (Addgene plasmid # 45522 ; http://n2t.net/addgene:45522 ; RRID:Addgene_45522)
