[The description below was written by a language model from this plasmid's Addgene catalogue record and pLannotate feature annotations shown in this document.]
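Description:
pRK5-rat PKA-RIIbeta is a mammalian expression plasmid built on the pRK5 backbone (about 4.7 kb without insert; the full sequence record is 5,972 nt) that carries the rat cDNA for the type II beta regulatory subunit of cAMP-dependent protein kinase (Prkar2b). It is propagated in E. coli as a high-copy plasmid through a ColE1/pUC-type origin and selected with ampicillin via the β-lactamase gene and its own promoter. An M13 phage origin is also present, which in principle allows single-stranded DNA production. Short remnants of lacZα, lacI, rop and bom, along with the lac promoter/operator region, are backbone leftovers rather than functional parts.

The expression cassette consists of the human cytomegalovirus immediate-early enhancer and promoter, followed by a fragment of CMV intron A and an SP6 phage promoter that could be used for in vitro transcription. A short annotated fragment resembling an immunoglobulin heavy-chain signal sequence lies upstream of the coding region; it appears to be part of the pRK5 leader region, and the record does not indicate that it is fused to the insert. The Prkar2b open reading frame is followed by a multiple cloning site remnant and an SV40 polyadenylation signal. No epitope tag or fluorescent reporter is annotated, so the subunit appears to be expressed untagged. An SV40 enhancer/early promoter region sits downstream of the cassette, but no mammalian selection marker is annotated.

RII subunits bind cAMP, hold the catalytic subunits inactive, and tether the holoenzyme to anchoring proteins. In keeping with the associated study of type II PKA subcellular dynamics in neurons, the plasmid is suited to transient overexpression of RIIβ in mammalian cells.
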