Features (pLannotate 1.2.2; 20 found; start..end, strand, type, name):
     14..393     +  enhancer       CMV enhancer: human cytomegalovirus immediate early enhancer
    394..597     +  promoter       CMV promoter: human cytomegalovirus (CMV) immediate early promoter
    733..776     +  intron         CMV intron (fragment): modified intron A from human cytomegalovirus
    828..846     +  promoter       SP6 promoter: promoter for bacteriophage SP6 RNA polymerase
    850..887     +  CDS            IgH signal sequence (fragment): signal sequence from the mouse immunoglobulin heavy chain variable region
    934..2181    +  CDS            Prkar2b: KAP3_RAT - Experimental evidence at protein level: Swiss-Prot protein existence level 1. Regulatory subunit of the cAMP-dependent protein kinases involved in cAMP signaling in cells. Type II regulatory chains mediate membrane association by binding to anchoring proteins, including the MAP2 kinase. From Rattus norvegicus (Rat).
   2195..2213    +  misc_feature   MCS (fragment): pUC18/19 multiple cloning site
   2234..2368    +  polyA_signal   SV40 poly(A) signal: SV40 polyadenylation signal
   2437..2794    +  promoter       SV40 promoter: SV40 enhancer and early promoter
   2813..2967    +  CDS            lacZα (fragment): LacZα fragment of β-galactosidase; lacZ fragment
   2973..3024    -  misc_feature   bom (fragment): basis of mobility region from pBR322
   3043..3423    +  rep_origin     M13 ori (sequence partly withheld): M13 bacteriophage origin of replication; arrow indicates direction of (+) strand synthesis
   3685..3724    -  CDS            rop (fragment): Rop protein, which maintains plasmids at low copy number; rop
   3830..3934    +  promoter       AmpR promoter: bla
   3935..4795    +  CDS            AmpR: β-lactamase; bla; confers resistance to ampicillin, carbenicillin, and related antibiotics
   4966..5554    +  rep_origin     ori: high-copy-number ColE1/pMB1/pBR322/pUC origin of replication
   5737..5829    +  CDS            lacI (fragment): lac repressor; lacI; The lac repressor binds to the lac operator to inhibit transcription in E. coli. This inhibition can be relieved by adding lactose or isopropyl-β-D-thiogalactopyranoside (IPTG).
   5842..5863    +  protein_bind   CAP binding site: CAP binding activates transcription in the presence of cAMP. E. coli catabolite activator protein
   5878..5908    +  promoter       lac promoter: promoter for the E. coli lac operon
   5916..5932    +  protein_bind   lac operator: The lac repressor binds to the lac operator to inhibit transcription in E. coli. This inhibition can be relieved by adding lactose or isopropyl-β-D-thiogalactopyranoside (IPTG). lac repressor encoded by lacI
>Addgene plasmid #45522 | pRK5-rat PKA-RIIbeta | depositor full sequence | sequence record 63618 | pRK5-rat PKA-RIIbeta sequence 5972 bps
TTCGAGCTCGCCCGACATTGATTATTGACTAGTTATTAATAGTAATCAATTACGGGGTCATTAGTTCATA
GCCCATATATGGAGTTCCGCGTTACATAACTTACGGTAAATGGCCCGCCTGGCTGACCGCCCAACGACCC
CCGCCCATTGACGTCAATAATGACGTATGTTCCCATAGTAACGCCAATAGGGACTTTCCATTGACGTCAA
TGGGTGGAGTATTTACGGTAAACTGCCCACTTGGCAGTACATCAAGTGTATCATATGCCAAGTACGCCCC
CTATTGACGTCAATGACGGTAAATGGCCCGCCTGGCATTATGCCCAGTACATGACCTTATGGGACTTTCC
TACTTGGCAGTACATCTACGTATTAGTCATCGCTATTACCATGGTGATGCGGTTTTGGCAGTACATCAAT
GGGCGTGGATAGCGGTTTGACTCACGGGGATTTCCAAGTCTCCACCCCATTGACGTCAATGGGAGTTTGT
TTTGGCACCAAAATCAACGGGACTTTCCAAAATGTCGTAACAACTCCGCCCCATTGACGCAAATGGGCGG
TAGGCGTGTACGGTGGGAGGTCTATATAAGCAGAGCTCGTTTAGTGAACCGTCAGATCGCCTGGAGACGC
CATCCACGCTGTTTTGACCTCCATAGAAGACACCGGGACCGATCCAGCCTCCGCGGCCGGGAACGGTGCA
TTGGAACGCGGATTCCCCGTGCCAAGAGTGACGTAAGTACCGCCTATAGAGTCTATAGGCCCACCCCCTT
GGCTTCGTTAGAACGCGGCTACAATTAATACATAACCTTATGTATCATACACATACGATTTAGGTGACAC
TATAGAATAACATCCACTTTGCCTTTCTCTCCACAGGTGTCCACTCCCAGGTCCAACTGCACCTCGGTTC
TATCGATTGAATTCGTCGCCACCATGAGCATCGAGATCCCCGCGGGGCTCACGGAGCTGCTGCAGGGCTT
CACGGTGGAGGTGCTGAGGCACCAGCCCGCCGACCTGCTGGAGTTCGCGCTGCAGCACTTCACGCGGCTG
CAGCAGGAGAACGAGCGCAAGGGCGCCGCGCGCTTCGGCCATGAGGGCAGGACCTGGGGGGACGCGGGCG
CAGCCGCCGGGGGCGGAACCCCCAGTAAGGGTGTCAACTTCGCGGAGGAGCCCATGCGCTCCGATTCCGA
GAACGGCGAAGAGGAGGAGGCCGCGGAAGCAGGGGCGTTCAACGCTCCAGTTATAAACCGGTTCACAAGG
CGTGCCTCGGTATGTGCAGAAGCTTATAATCCTGATGAAGAAGAAGATGATGCAGAGTCCAGGATAATAC
ATCCCAAAACTGACGATCAAAGAAACAGATTGCAAGAAGCCTGCAAAGACATCCTGCTGTTTAAGAACCT
GGATCCAGAACAGATGTCTCAAGTATTAGATGCCATGTTTGAAAAATTGGTCAAAGAAGGGGAACACGTA
ATCGATCAAGGTGATGATGGTGACAACTTTTACGTCATCGACAGAGGAACATTTGATATTTATGTAAAAT
GTGATGGCGTTGGAAGATGCGTTGGTAACTATGACAATCGTGGGAGTTTTGGAGAACTGGCCTTAATGTA
CAATACACCCAGAGCAGCTACAATCACTGCTACCTCTCCTGGTGCTCTGTGGGGTTTGGACAGGGTGACC
TTCAGGAGAATAATAGTAAAAAACAATGCCAAAAAGAGGAAGATGTACGAGAGCTTTATTGAGTCACTGC
CATTCCTCAAGTCTCTGGAGGTTTCTGAACGCCTGAAGGTGGTAGATGTGATTGGCACCAAAGTTTACAA
CGATGGAGAACAGATCATTGCTCAGGGAGACTCGGCGGATTCGTTCTTCATTGTAGAATCTGGAGAAGTG
AGAATTACTATGAAGAGAAAGGGTAAATCAGACATCGAAGAGAACGGTGCTGTGGAAATCGCTCGGTGTC
TCCGGGGACAGTATTTTGGAGAGCTTGCCCTGGTCACTAACAAGCCAAGAGCAGCATCTGCACACGCCAT
TGGGACTGTCAAATGCTTAGCCATGGATGTGCAAGCATTTGAGAGGCTTCTGGGACCTTGCATGGAAATT
ATGAAGAGGAATATCGCCACCTATGAGGAGCAATTAGTTGCACTGTTTGGGACAAACATGGATATTGTTG
AGCCCACTGCATAAGCGGCCGCGACTCTAGAGTCGACCTGCAGAAGCTTGGCCGCCATGGCCCAACTTGT
TTATTGCAGCTTATAATGGTTACAAATAAAGCAATAGCATCACAAATTTCACAAATAAAGCATTTTTTTC
ACTGCATTCTAGTTGTGGTTTGTCCAAACTCATCAATGTATCTTATCATGTCTGGATCGGGAATTAATTC
GGCGCAGCACCATGGCCTGAAATAACCTCTGAAAGAGGAACTTGGTTAGGTACCTTCTGAGGCGGAAAGA
ACCAGCTGTGGAATGTGTGTCAGTTAGGGTGTGGAAAGTCCCCAGGCTCCCCAGCAGGCAGAAGTATGCA
AAGCATGCATCTCAATTAGTCAGCAACCAGGTGTGGAAAGTCCCCAGGCTCCCCAGCAGGCAGAAGTATG
CAAAGCATGCATCTCAATTAGTCAGCAACCATAGTCCCGCCCCTAACTCCGCCCATCCCGCCCCTAACTC
CGCCCAGTTCCGCCCATTCTCCGCCCCATGGCTGACTAATTTTTTTTATTTATGCAGAGGCCGAGGCCGC
CTCGGCCTCTGAGCTATTCCAGAAGTAGTGAGGAGGCTTTTTTGGAGGCCTAGGCTTTTGCAAAAAGCTG
TTAACAGCTTGGCACTGGCCGTCGTTTTACAACGTCGTGACTGGGAAAACCCTGGCGTTACCCAACTTAA
TCGCCTTGCAGCACATCCCCCCTTCGCCAGCTGGCGTAATAGCGAAGAGGCCCGCACCGATCGCCCTTCC
CAACAGTTGCGTAGCCTGAATGGCGAATGGCGCCTGATGCGGTATTTTCTCCTTACGCATCTGTGCGGTA
TTTCACACCGCATA
[142 nt withheld, positions 3025-3166]
C
[141 nt withheld, positions 3168-3308]
CCTTTGACGTTGGAGTCCACGTTCTTT
[37 nt withheld, positions 3336-3372]
ACCCTATCTCGGGCTATTCTTTTGATTTATAAGGGATTTTGCCGATTTCGGCCTATTGGTTAAAAAATGA
GCTGATTTAACAAAAATTTAACGCGAATTTTAACAAAATATTAACGTTTACAATTTTATGGTGCACTCTC
AGTACAATCTGCTCTGATGCCGCATAGTTAAGCCAACTCCGCTATCGCTACGTGACTGGGTCATGGCTGC
GCCCCGACACCCGCCAACACCCGCTGACGCGCCCTGACGGGCTTGTCTGCTCCCGGCATCCGCTTACAGA
CAAGCTGTGACCGTCTCCGGGAGCTGCATGTGTCAGAGGTTTTCACCGTCATCACCGAAACGCGCGAGGC
AGTATTCTTGAAGACGAAAGGGCCTCGTGATACGCCTATTTTTATAGGTTAATGTCATGATAATAATGGT
TTCTTAGACGTCAGGTGGCACTTTTCGGGGAAATGTGCGCGGAACCCCTATTTGTTTATTTTTCTAAATA
CATTCAAATATGTATCCGCTCATGAGACAATAACCCTGATAAATGCTTCAATAATATTGAAAAAGGAAGA
GTATGAGTATTCAACATTTCCGTGTCGCCCTTATTCCCTTTTTTGCGGCATTTTGCCTTCCTGTTTTTGC
TCACCCAGAAACGCTGGTGAAAGTAAAAGATGCTGAAGATCAGTTGGGTGCACGAGTGGGTTACATCGAA
CTGGATCTCAACAGCGGTAAGATCCTTGAGAGTTTTCGCCCCGAAGAACGTTTTCCAATGATGAGCACTT
TTAAAGTTCTGCTATGTGGCGCGGTATTATCCCGTGATGACGCCGGGCAAGAGCAACTCGGTCGCCGCAT
ACACTATTCTCAGAATGACTTGGTTGAGTACTCACCAGTCACAGAAAAGCATCTTACGGATGGCATGACA
GTAAGAGAATTATGCAGTGCTGCCATAACCATGAGTGATAACACTGCGGCCAACTTACTTCTGACAACGA
TCGGAGGACCGAAGGAGCTAACCGCTTTTTTGCACAACATGGGGGATCATGTAACTCGCCTTGATCGTTG
GGAACCGGAGCTGAATGAAGCCATACCAAACGACGAGCGTGACACCACGATGCCAGCAGCAATGGCAACA
ACGTTGCGCAAACTATTAACTGGCGAACTACTTACTCTAGCTTCCCGGCAACAATTAATAGACTGGATGG
AGGCGGATAAAGTTGCAGGACCACTTCTGCGCTCGGCCCTTCCGGCTGGCTGGTTTATTGCTGATAAATC
TGGAGCCGGTGAGCGTGGGTCTCGCGGTATCATTGCAGCACTGGGGCCAGATGGTAAGCCCTCCCGTATC
GTAGTTATCTACACGACGGGGAGTCAGGCAACTATGGATGAACGAAATAGACAGATCGCTGAGATAGGTG
CCTCACTGATTAAGCATTGGTAACTGTCAGACCAAGTTTACTCATATATACTTTAGATTGATTTAAAACT
TCATTTTTAATTTAAAAGGATCTAGGTGAAGATCCTTTTTGATAATCTCATGACCAAAATCCCTTAACGT
GAGTTTTCGTTCCACTGAGCGTCAGACCCCGTAGAAAAGATCAAAGGATCTTCTTGAGATCCTTTTTTTC
TGCGCGTAATCTGCTGCTTGCAAACAAAAAAACCACCGCTACCAGCGGTGGTTTGTTTGCCGGATCAAGA
GCTACCAACTCTTTTTCCGAAGGTAACTGGCTTCAGCAGAGCGCAGATACCAAATACTGTCCTTCTAGTG
TAGCCGTAGTTAGGCCACCACTTCAAGAACTCTGTAGCACCGCCTACATACCTCGCTCTGCTAATCCTGT
TACCAGTGGCTGCTGCCAGTGGCGATAAGTCGTGTCTTACCGGGTTGGACTCAAGACGATAGTTACCGGA
TAAGGCGCAGCGGTCGGGCTGAACGGGGGGTTCGTGCACACAGCCCAGCTTGGAGCGAACGACCTACACC
GAACTGAGATACCTACAGCGTGAGCATTGAGAAAGCGCCACGCTTCCCGAAGGGAGAAAGGCGGACAGGT
ATCCGGTAAGCGGCAGGGTCGGAACAGGAGAGCGCACGAGGGAGCTTCCAGGGGGAAACGCCTGGTATCT
TTATAGTCCTGTCGGGTTTCGCCACCTCTGACTTGAGCGTCGATTTTTGTGATGCTCGTCAGGGGGGCGG
AGCCTATGGAAAAACGCCAGCAACGCGGCCTTTTTACGGTTCCTGGCCTTTTGCTGGCCTTTTGCTCACA
TGTTCTTTCCTGCGTTATCCCCTGATTCTGTGGATAACCGTATTACCGCCTTTGAGTGAGCTGATACCGC
TCGCCGCAGCCGAACGACCGAGCGCAGCGAGTCAGTGAGCGAGGAAGCGGAAGAGCGCCCAATACGCAAA
CCGCCTCTCCCCGCGCGTTGGCCGATTCATTAATCCAGCTGGCACGACAGGTTTCCCGACTGGAAAGCGG
GCAGTGAGCGCAACGCAATTAATGTGAGTTACCTCACTCATTAGGCACCCCAGGCTTTACACTTTATGCT
TCCGGCTCGTATGTTGTGTGGAATTGTGAGCGGATAACAATTTCACACAGGAAACAGCTATGACCATGAT
TACGAATTAA
