>Addgene plasmid #45522 | pRK5-rat PKA-RIIbeta | addgene partial sequence | sequence record 65234 | cmv-fwd
CTCGTTTAGTGAACCGTCAGATCGCCTGGAGACGCCATCCACGCTGTTTTGACCTCCATAGAAGACACCG
GGACCGATCCAGCCTCCGCGGCCGGGAACGGTGCATTGGAACGCGGATTCCCCGTGCCAAGAGTGACGTA
AGTACCGCCTATAGAGTCTATAGGCCCACCCCCTTGGCTTCGTTAGAACGCGGCTACAATTAATACATAA
CCTTATGTATCATACACATACGATTTAGGTGACACTATAGAATAACATCCACTTTGCCTTTCTCTCCACA
GGTGTCCACTCCCAGGTCCAACTGCACCTCGGTTCTATCGATTGAATTCGTCGCCACCATGAGCATCGAG
ATCCCCGCGGGGCTCACGGAGCTGCTGCAGGGCTTCACGGTGGAGGTGCTGAGGCACCAGCCCGCCGACC
TGCTGGAGTTCGCGCTGCAGCACTTCACGCGGCTGCAGCAGGAGAACGAGCGCAAGGGCGCCGCGCGCTT
CGGCCATGAGGGCAGGACCTGGGGGGACGCGGGCGCAGCCGCCGGGGGCGGAACCCCCAGTAAGGGTGTC
AACTTCGCGGAGGAGCCCATGCGCTCCGATTCCGAGAACGGCGAAGAGGAGGAGGCCGCGGAAGCAGGGG
CGTTCAACGCTCCAGTTATAAACCGGTTCACAAGGCGTGCCTCGGTATGTGCAGAAGCTTATAATCCTGA
TGAAGAAGAAGATGATGCAGAGTCCAGGATAATACATCCCAAAACTGACGATCAAAGAAACAGATTGCAA
GAAGCCTGCAAAGACATCCTGCTGTTTAAGAACCTGGATCCAGAACAGATGTCTCAAGTATTAGATGCCA
TGTTTGAAAAATTGGTCAAAGAAGGGGAACACGTAATCGATCAAGGTGATGATGGTGACAACTTTTACGT
CATCGACAGAGGAACATTTGATATT
