>Addgene plasmid #45522 | pRK5-rat PKA-RIIbeta | addgene partial sequence | sequence record 65236 | pBABE_3_primer
GTACCTAACCAAGTTCCTCTTTCAGAGGTTATTTCAGGCCATGGTGCTGCGCCGAATTAATTCCCGATCC
AGACATGATAAGATACATTGATGAGTTTGGACAAACCACAACTAGAATGCAGTGAAAAAAATGCTTTATT
TGTGAAATTTGTGATGCTATTGCTTTATTTGTAACCATTATAAGCTGCAATAAACAAGTTGGGCCATGGC
GGCCAAGCTTCTGCAGGTCGACTCTAGAGTCGCGGCCGCTTATGCAGTGGGCTCAACAATATCCATGTTT
GTCCCAAACAGTGCAACTAATTGCTCCTCATAGGTGGCGATATTCCTCTTCATAATTTCCATGCAAGGTC
CCAGAAGCCTCTCAAATGCTTGCACATCCATGGCTAAGCATTTGACAGTCCCAATGGCGTGTGCAGATGC
TGCTCTTGGCTTGTTAGTGACCAGGGCAAGCTCTCCAAAATACTGTCCCCGGAGACACCGAGCGATTTCC
ACAGCACCGTTCTCTTCGATGTCTGATTTACCCTTTCTCTTCATAGTAATTCTCACTTCTCCAGATTCTA
CAATGAAGAACGAATCCGCCGAGTCTCCCTGAGCAATGATCTGTTCTCCATCGTTGTAAACTTTGGTGCC
AATCACATCTACCACCTTCAGGCGTTCAGAAACCTCCAGAGACTTGAGGAATGGCAGTGACTCAATAAAG
CTCTCGTACATCTTCCTCTTTTTGGCATTGTTTTTTACTATTATTCTCCTGAAGGTCACCCTGTCCAAAC
CCCACAGAGCACCAGGAGAGGTAGCAGTGATTGTAGCTGCTCTGGGTGTATTGTACATTAAGGCCAGTTC
TCCAAAACTCCCACGATTGTCATAGTTACCAACGCATCTTCCAAC
